Addgene plasmid #207059: ClhN-p1k-Tgl3-4V5-APEX2-URA
Purpose: Expressing Tgl3-4V5-APEX2. Insufficient signal for EM.
Depositing lab: Zhiping Xie. Depositing organization: Shanghai Jiao Tong University. Publication: A Validated Set of Ascorbate Peroxidase-Based Organelle Markers for Electron Microscopy of Saccharomyces cerevisiae. Li H, He CW, Zhu J, Xie Z. mSphere. 2022 Aug 31;7(4):e0010722. doi: 10.1128/msphere.00107-22. Epub 2022 Jun 21. PubMed 35727034.
Backbone
  Vector backbone: ClhN-URA
  Vector type: Yeast Expression
Growth in bacteria
  Bacterial resistance: Ampicillin, 100 μg/mL
  Growth temperature: 37°C
  Growth strain: DH5alpha
  Copy number: High Copy
Gene/Insert
  Gene/Insert name: Tgl3
  Species: S. cerevisiae (budding yeast)
  Promoter: pTGL3
  Tag / fusion protein: 4xV5-APEX2 (C terminal on insert)
  Cloning method: Gibson Cloning
Terms and licenses: Academic/Nonprofit Terms; Industry Terms: Not Available to Industry
How to cite: ClhN-p1k-Tgl3-4V5-APEX2-URA was a gift from Zhiping Xie (Addgene plasmid # 207059 ; http://n2t.net/addgene:207059 ; RRID:Addgene_207059)
