[The description below was written by a language model from this plasmid's Addgene catalogue record and pLannotate feature annotations shown in this document.]
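Description:
ClhN-p1k-Tgl3-4V5-APEX2-URA is a yeast expression plasmid built on the ClhN-URA backbone and designed to produce the Saccharomyces cerevisiae triacylglycerol lipase Tgl3 fused at its C terminus to four V5 epitopes and the engineered ascorbate peroxidase APEX2. In E. coli it is maintained as a high-copy plasmid through a ColE1/pUC-type origin and selected with ampicillin via the β-lactamase gene. Selection in yeast relies on a URA3 marker that is flanked by two loxP sites, so the marker could in principle be excised by Cre recombinase. The feature table shows no yeast replication origin or centromere (no 2μ or CEN/ARS element), which is consistent with an integrating design, although the record does not state how the plasmid is maintained in yeast.

The expression cassette uses the native TGL3 promoter. The upstream region includes a reverse-oriented fragment of the neighbouring PRE5 gene, indicating that genomic sequence upstream of TGL3 was cloned along with the full TGL3 coding sequence. Downstream lie an unannotated gap where the 4xV5 tag presumably sits, then APEX2, an annotated HIV Rev-type nuclear export signal, and the ADH1 terminator. T7 and SP6 promoters and small lacI, rop and bom fragments are backbone remnants.

Tgl3 localises to lipid droplets, and APEX2 generates an electron-dense deposit from diaminobenzidine, so the fusion was tested as a lipid droplet marker for electron microscopy as part of a set of APEX2-based yeast organelle markers. The depositor notes that this construct gave insufficient signal for EM, so it mainly documents a candidate marker that did not perform well enough at native expression levels.
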