Features (pLannotate 1.2.2; 16 found; start..end, strand, type, name):
     43..327     -  CDS            PRE5 (fragment): PSA6_YEAST - Experimental evidence at protein level: Swiss-Prot protein existence level 1. The proteasome degrades poly-ubiquitinated proteins in the cytoplasm and in the nucleus. It is essential for the regulated turnover of proteins and for the removal of misfolded proteins. The proteasome is a multicatalytic proteinase complex that is characterized by its ability to cleave peptides with Arg, Phe, Tyr, Leu, and Glu adjacent to the leaving group at neutral or slightly basic pH. It has an ATP-dependent proteolytic activity. From Saccharomyces cerevisiae (strain ATCC 204508 / S288c) (Baker's ye
    729..2654    +  CDS            TGL3: TGL3_YEAST - Experimental evidence at protein level: Swiss-Prot protein existence level 1. Lipid particle-localized triacylglycerol (TAG) lipase. The lipid droplet/particle is a lipid storage compartment which serves as a depot of energy and building blocks for membrane lipid biosynthesis. Involved in the mobilization of the non-polar storage lipids triacylglycerols (TAGs) from lipid particles by hydrolysis of TAGs, releasing and supplying specific fatty acids to the appropriate metabolic pathways (PubMed:10515935, PubMed:12682047, PubMed:16267052). Also catalyzes the acylation of lysophosphat
   2864..3611    +  CDS            APEX2 (fragment): soybean ascorbate peroxidase, engineered to serve as a monomeric tag for electron microscopy and live-cell proteomics (Lam et al., 2015) more active than the original APEX due to the A134P mutation
   3618..3644    +  CDS            NES: nuclear export signal from the HIV Rev protein (Fischer et al., 1995)
   3686..3873    +  terminator     ADH1 terminator: S. cerevisiae ADH1; transcription terminator for the S. cerevisiae alcohol dehydrogenase 1 (ADH1) gene
   3925..3958    -  protein_bind   loxP: Cre-mediated recombination occurs in the 8-bp core sequence (GCATACAT). Cre recombinase
   4110..4895    -  CDS            URA3: PYRF_YEAST - Experimental evidence at protein level: Swiss-Prot protein existence level 1. From Saccharomyces cerevisiae (strain ATCC 204508 / S288c) (Baker's yeast).
   5410..5443    -  protein_bind   loxP: Cre-mediated recombination occurs in the 8-bp core sequence (GCATACAT). Cre recombinase
   5497..5515    -  promoter       T7 promoter: promoter for bacteriophage T7 RNA polymerase
   5537..5590    -  CDS            lacI (fragment): lac repressor; lacI; The lac repressor binds to the lac operator to inhibit transcription in E. coli. This inhibition can be relieved by adding lactose or isopropyl-β-D-thiogalactopyranoside (IPTG).
   5773..6361    -  rep_origin     ori: high-copy-number ColE1/pMB1/pBR322/pUC origin of replication
   6532..7392    -  CDS            AmpR: β-lactamase; bla; confers resistance to ampicillin, carbenicillin, and related antibiotics
   7393..7497    -  promoter       AmpR promoter: bla
   7592..7627    +  CDS            rop (fragment): Rop protein, which maintains plasmids at low copy number; rop
   7729..7780    +  misc_feature   bom (fragment): basis of mobility region from pBR322
   7843..2       +  promoter       SP6 promoter (across the origin): promoter for bacteriophage SP6 RNA polymerase
>Addgene plasmid #207059 | ClhN-p1k-Tgl3-4V5-APEX2-URA | addgene full sequence | sequence record 424259 | Addgene NGS Result
GAACGCGGCCGCCAGCTGAAGCTTCGTACGCTGCAGGTCGTGGGATTCCTGGCACTGTTGTCTCAAATAA
TTACTTAAAACTCTAGCATCTGGAGCCAACCCGGCTAACGAGAGCCCCATGTGCTCGTCACATTTGATGA
TTTTTTTCTGGTATGATGACAATTCGTCTGCATTTCTTTTCAACGCTACTAAAACAGCATGAGTGTTCGA
ACGTAACCCCACAGTGACGCTCCCTTGTTTAATAGCTTCCAAGGCGTATTCCACTTGGAACAGACGGCCT
GTAGGAGAAAAAGTGACTGTGTCCCCGTCGTAATTGTTCCTGAACATGTTTTGTAAATATATGAAGGCTT
AGTTCAATGTATTCTTACCCACTTCTCTTGAACTTCAATTGATCACCACGTCTACCTAAATGTAGTGGCG
TCTTGGTTCTTTTCCATACTTTGACGATACTTTTGAATTTTTAATTTTGCCACTCTATAATAGGGTATGT
TCTTTATAGGTCATTTTTACTTTTTTAGTAGGGCATTTTAATAAATACTAGGTTTTTAGTAATTTCGGAG
ATACTTATCCTAGGTCTGAAAATTCAACCCTAACCCTTTTTTTCTTATGTTTTTTTTTTTCTGGGTAGCA
GCTAATAGAAATTAGTACTGATTACATAGAGAAGTACTATGACACAATAGTAAGGGAATCATCTATTCAT
ATATCACATCTTTGAGTTGCCGTTAAGCATGAAGGAAACGGCGCAGGAATACAAGGTGTCTGCTGTAATA
CCGACCCTTTTGAAAAACTGGATACTGCGTGTAGTGTATGCCACATTGGACCATATACCTCCTTTTGTGT
GGGAAATTCTACATGTCATCACCGATATTTATTTCTTCTGGGTTCAAAAGCTGATTAACTATGTGCGGCC
ACACTCAAGAGTCATTTATTATAACGCTATTAAGAAGTTAGATGAGTGTGATACGTATCAAATGTGGTGT
CAGCAAGCGTCCGTAGTGGATGAAATAACAGGCGCAAATTTATGGCGGCGGAATTTCTTTTCGAGGAGGT
ACGACTTCAATTCTGTCATTGAACAATATAGCATATTGGAAAATATGTTAAGGGAGGAGAAGTATGATGT
AGTTAAGGAGAAGTTTTCGACTACAGGCCCTTGTATGTTGAGGAACTTTGCGGGTATTGGAGATAAAAAG
TTGTTCACAAAATCTTTGATGGGTACAAAGCTACTTATTGAACAATATTTGACCCGAATTCTAGAAGGCT
TGGATATATTAAATAATCAAACTTTAACTCCAACATCCTTTTTCCAAAGATGTAAGTTGTCACTGGGCAC
AACAGCATTAATCTTGCAAGGTGGTTCATTGTTTGGGCTGTTTCACCTTGGGGTGATTAGAGGTTTATTG
TTACAGGACCTGATGCCTAATATTATAAGTGGTAGCTCTATGGGGGCATGCGTTGCAAGTTTATTCGGTT
GCTTGTCCAATGAGCAACTAAAGCAATTATTGACCGATGACAACCTCTTGAATATCATCAAGAATGATGT
AGATTTATTAAAAAGCTGTGGATACGGTAATTTAGAGCAGCACCTAAACCTGGGGACTTTGATTCAGAAC
CTAATACACCACGGTTATTCTCAAGACGTTTATCTTTTTATCCGGTTTGTTATGAAATATATTGTTAAGG
AAAAAACTTTTGAAGAAGTTTATCAAATTACTGGAAAAGTTTTCAATATTGTTATTCATCCAACTGATAA
ATCATGCCCTAATTTACTAAATTATGTGACAACCCCAAACGTATTAATCAAGTCAGCCATTGAATGCTCA
CTTGGTTCTGGTGTAATTTCAGAGGATACATCACTATTATGTAAAAATTTAGAAAATGAAATTGAGCCTT
TTCTTAACATCAATAAAAATAAACAAGTCAAATTTCTTACCCCAGAAAATGCCAACAATCCGAGCATAAC
GGAGAGCCCCTATACTAGGTTAACGGAACTATTCAATGTTAATAACTTCATTGTTTCTTTGGCGAGACCA
TACTTGGCACCATTGGTGGTAAATGATTTGAAGCATGAAATAAAAACGTCAAAATATTACTATTATAAGC
ATTATCCAAATATGCCTCCTATAAACGCGAATACAGTAAGAAAAACACAGAGATCCTCTTCGCAATCACC
CATAAAGGCAGGAACTGTCGAGGATCTTGAGCCAGAGCCTTTAATGAGCCCTGTGCCCCCAAGTTCGGCA
GTCAACGATTCAGCAGAGTACATAATCCCAGAATTGGGCATACCGCAGTTGAACTTTACTGAAATGGAAC
CGCTGGCGTTTAAATTTAAGTATCATCTGGAAAGAAAATTAAAAAATATTGCCACTATGGAATTTCGACA
TAGGATGGAGGTATTGGATAATTTAGGCCTGTTGTGCTCATTAATAAAAAGACTAATAATTGATGAAAAG
ACTCCCAGATCAGCTACGGAGATTGCTGTGGTACCAAGGATGAAAAGTCTATCATTAACAAGGATTATTG
AAGGTCAACTAAACAACATTCCATACTGGATAAAATCTGGTGAACGAAGTACATGGCCCGCACTAGCTTT
AATTAAGACAAGATGTGCAGTCGAATTTAAATTAGACGACATAATAAGAGCAAGACGGAGTAGGTTAATT
AACATCGCTAGCGGTAAACCAATTCCAAATCCATTGTTGGGTTTGGATTCTACTCCTAGCGGTAAACCAA
TTCCAAATCCATTGTTGGGTTTGGATTCTACTCCTAGCGGTAAACCAATTCCAAATCCATTGTTGGGTTT
GGATTCTACTCCTAGCGGTAAACCAATTCCAAATCCATTGTTGGGTTTGGATTCTACTCCTAGGGGAAAG
TCTTACCCAACTGTGAGTGCTGATTACCAGGACGCCGTTGAGAAGGCGAAGAAGAAGCTCAGAGGCTTCA
TCGCTGAGAAGAGATGCGCTCCTCTAATGCTCCGTTTGGCATTCCACTCTGCTGGAACCTTTGACAAGGG
CACGAAGACCGGTGGACCCTTCGGAACCATCAAGCACCCTGCCGAACTGGCTCACAGCGCTAACAACGGT
CTTGACATCGCTGTTAGGCTTTTGGAGCCACTCAAGGCGGAGTTCCCTATTTTGAGCTACGCCGATTTCT
ACCAGTTGGCTGGCGTTGTTGCCGTTGAGGTCACGGGTGGACCTAAGGTTCCATTCCACCCTGGAAGAGA
GGACAAGCCTGAGCCACCACCAGAGGGTCGCTTGCCCGATCCCACTAAGGGTTCTGACCATTTGAGAGAT
GTGTTTGGCAAAGCTATGGGGCTTACTGACCAAGATATCGTTGCTCTATCTGGGGGTCACACTATTGGAG
CTGCACACAAGGAGCGTTCTGGATTTGAGGGTCCCTGGACCTCTAATCCTCTTATTTTCGACAACTCATA
CTTCACGGAGTTGTTGAGTGGTGAGAAGGAAGGTCTCCTTCAGCTACCTTCTGACAAGGCTCTTTTGTCT
GACCCTGTATTCCGCCCTCTCGTTGACAAATATGCAGCGGACGAAGATGCCTTCTTTGCTGATTACGCTG
AGGCTCACCAAAAGCTTTCCGAGCTTGGGTTTGCTGATGCCCTGCAGCTGCCTCCCCTGGAGCGCCTGAC
CCTGGACGCTCAGTGCAGATCTTGAGGCGCGCCACTTCTAAATAAGCGAATTTCTTATGATTTATGATTT
TTATTATTAAATAAGTTATAAAAAAAATAAGTGTATACAAATTTTAAAGTGACTCTTAGGTTTTAAAACG
AAAATTCTTATTCTTGAGTAACTCTTTCCTGTAGGTCAGGTTGCTTTCTCAGGTATAGTATGAGGTCGCT
CTTATTGACCACACCTCTACCGGCAGATCCGCTAGGGATAACAGGGTAATATCTGCAGGTCGACAACCCT
TAATATAACTTCGTATAATGTATGCTATACGAAGTTATTAGGTCTAGAGATCCCAATACAACAGATCACG
TGATCTTTTTGTAAGATGAAGTTGAAGTAGTGTTGCACCGTGCCAATGCAGGTGGCTATTAGATTAAATA
TGTGATTTGTTCTATTAAGTTTCCTGTATAATTAATGGGGAGCGCTGATTCTCTTTTGGTACGCTTCCCA
TCCAGCATTTCTGTATCTTTCACCTTCAACCTTAGGATCTCTACCCTTGGCGAAAAGTCCTCTGCCAACA
ATGATGATATCTGATCCACCACTTACAACTTCGTCGACGGTTCTGTACTGCTGACCCAATGCATCGCCTT
TGTCGTCTAAACCTACACCTGGGGTCATGATTAGCCAATCAAACCCTTCTTCTCTTCCTCCCATATCGTT
CTGAGCAATGAACCCAATAACGAAATCTTTATCACTCTTTGCAATATCAACGGTACCCTTAGTATATTCA
CCGTGTGCTAGAGAACCCTTGGAAGACAATTCAGCAAGCATCAATAATCCCCTTGGTTCTTTGGTGACCT
CTTGCGCACCTTGTTTCAAGCCAGCAACAATACCAGCACCAGTAACCCCGTGGGCGTTGGTGATATCAGA
CCATTCTGCGATACGGTAAACGCCCGATGTATATTGTAATTTGACTGTGTTACCGATATCGGCGAATTTT
CTGTCCTCAAATATCAAGAACTTGTATTTCTCTGCCAATGCTTTCAATGGAACGACAGTACCCTCATAAC
TGAAATCATCCAAGATATCAACGTGTGTTTTCAAAAGGCAAATGTATGGACCCAACGTTTCAACAAGTTT
CAATAGCTCATCAGTCGAACGAACGTCAAGAGAAGCACACAAATTGGTCTTCTTTTCATCCATTAAACGT
AAAAGTTTCGATGCAACCGGACTTGCATGAGTCTCAGCTCTACTGGTATATGATTTTGTGGACATGGTGC
AACTAATTGACGGGAGTGTATTGACGCTGGCGTACTGGCTTTCACAAAATGGCCCAATCACAACCACATC
TTAGATAGTTGAAATGACTTTAGATAACATCAATTGAGATGAGCTTAATCATGTCAAAGCTAAAAGTGTC
ACCATGAACGACAATTCTTAAGCAAATCACGTGATATAGATCCACGAATAACCACCATTTGATGCTCGAG
GCAAGTAATGTGTGTAAAAAAATGCGTTACCACCATCCAATGCAGACCGATCTTCTACCCAGAATCACAT
ATATTTATGTACCGAGTACCTTTTTTCTATCTTCCAATTGCTTCTCCCATATGATTGTCTCCGTAAGCTC
GAAATTTCTAAGTTGGATTTTAATCTTCACGCAGGATGACAGTTCGATGAGCTTCTGAGGAGTGTTTAGA
ACATAATCATTTATCCATGGTCTATCTCTTCTTGTCGCTTTTTCTCCTCGATAGAACCTAAATAAAACGA
GCTCTCGAGAACCCTTAATATAACTTCGTATAATGTATGCTATACGAAGTTATTAGGTGATATCAGATCC
ACTAGTGGCCTATGCGGCCGCGGATCTGCCGGTCTCCCTATAGTGAGTCGTATTAATTTCGATAAGCCAG
GTTAACCTGCATTAATGAATCGGCCAACGCGCGGGGAGAGGCGGTTTGCGTATTGGGCGCTCTTCCGCTT
CCTCGCTCACTGACTCGCTGCGCTCGGTCGTTCGGCTGCGGCGAGCGGTATCAGCTCACTCAAAGGCGGT
AATACGGTTATCCACAGAATCAGGGGATAACGCAGGAAAGAACATGTGAGCAAAAGGCCAGCAAAAGGCC
AGGAACCGTAAAAAGGCCGCGTTGCTGGCGTTTTTCCATAGGCTCCGCCCCCCTGACGAGCATCACAAAA
ATCGACGCTCAAGTCAGAGGTGGCGAAACCCGACAGGACTATAAAGATACCAGGCGTTTCCCCCTGGAAG
CTCCCTCGTGCGCTCTCCTGTTCCGACCCTGCCGCTTACCGGATACCTGTCCGCCTTTCTCCCTTCGGGA
AGCGTGGCGCTTTCTCATAGCTCACGCTGTAGGTATCTCAGTTCGGTGTAGGTCGTTCGCTCCAAGCTGG
GCTGTGTGCACGAACCCCCCGTTCAGCCCGACCGCTGCGCCTTATCCGGTAACTATCGTCTTGAGTCCAA
CCCGGTAAGACACGACTTATCGCCACTGGCAGCAGCCACTGGTAACAGGATTAGCAGAGCGAGGTATGTA
GGCGGTGCTACAGAGTTCTTGAAGTGGTGGCCTAACTACGGCTACACTAGAAGAACAGTATTTGGTATCT
GCGCTCTGCTGAAGCCAGTTACCTTCGGAAAAAGAGTTGGTAGCTCTTGATCCGGCAAACAAACCACCGC
TGGTAGCGGTGGTTTTTTTGTTTGCAAGCAGCAGATTACGCGCAGAAAAAAAGGATCTCAAGAAGATCCT
TTGATCTTTTCTACGGGGTCTGACGCTCAGTGGAACGAAAACTCACGTTAAGGGATTTTGGTCATGAGAT
TATCAAAAAGGATCTTCACCTAGATCCTTTTAAATTAAAAATGAAGTTTTAAATCAATCTAAAGTATATA
TGAGTAAACTTGGTCTGACAGTTACCAATGCTTAATCAGTGAGGCACCTATCTCAGCGATCTGTCTATTT
CGTTCATCCATAGTTGCCTGACTCCCCGTCGTGTAGATAACTACGATACGGGAGGGCTTACCATCTGGCC
CCAGTGCTGCAATGATACCGCGAGACCCACGCTCACCGGCTCCAGATTTATCAGCAATAAACCAGCCAGC
CGGAAGGGCCGAGCGCAGAAGTGGTCCTGCAACTTTATCCGCCTCCATCCAGTCTATTAATTGTTGCCGG
GAAGCTAGAGTAAGTAGTTCGCCAGTTAATAGTTTGCGCAACGTTGTTGCCATTGCTACAGGCATCGTGG
TGTCACGCTCGTCGTTTGGTATGGCTTCATTCAGCTCCGGTTCCCAACGATCAAGGCGAGTTACATGATC
CCCCATGTTGTGCAAAAAAGCGGTTAGCTCCTTCGGTCCTCCGATCGTTGTCAGAAGTAAGTTGGCCGCA
GTGTTATCACTCATGGTTATGGCAGCACTGCATAATTCTCTTACTGTCATGCCATCCGTAAGATGCTTTT
CTGTGACTGGTGAGTACTCAACCAAGTCATTCTGAGAATAGTGTATGCGGCGACCGAGTTGCTCTTGCCC
GGCGTCAATACGGGATAATACCGCGCCACATAGCAGAACTTTAAAAGTGCTCATCATTGGAAAACGTTCT
TCGGGGCGAAAACTCTCAAGGATCTTACCGCTGTTGAGATCCAGTTCGATGTAACCCACTCGTGCACCCA
ACTGATCTTCAGCATCTTTTACTTTCACCAGCGTTTCTGGGTGAGCAAAAACAGGAAGGCAAAATGCCGC
AAAAAAGGGAATAAGGGCGACACGGAAATGTTGAATACTCATACTCTTCCTTTTTCAATATTATTGAAGC
ATTTATCAGGGTTATTGTCTCATGAGCGGATACATATTTGAATGTATTTAGAAAAATAAACAAATAGGGG
TTCCGCGCACATTTCCCCGAAAAGTGCCACCTGACGTCTAAGAAACCATTATTATCATGACATTAACCTA
TAAAAATAGGCGTATCACGAGGCCCTTTCGTCTCGCGCGTTTCGGTGATGACGGTGAAAACCTCTGACAC
ATGCAGCTCCCGGAGACGGTCACAGCTTGTCTGTAAGCGGATGCCGGGAGCAGACAAGCCCGTCAGGGCG
CGTCAGCGGGTGTTGGCGGGTGTCGGGGCTGGCTTAACTATGCGGCATCAGAGCAGATTGTACTGAGAGT
GCACCATATGGACATATTGTCGTTAGAACGCGGCTACAATTAATACATAACCTTATGTATCATACACATA
CGATTTAGGTGACACTATA
